Addgene plasmid #199962: YP21
Purpose: Yeast/E coli shuttle vector expressing GFP from synthetic yeast promoter 21
Depositing lab: Farren Isaacs. Depositing organization: Yale University. Publication: Cross-kingdom expression of synthetic genetic elements promotes discovery of metabolites in the human microbiome. Patel JR, Oh J, Wang S, Crawford JM, Isaacs FJ. Cell. 2022 Apr 28;185(9):1487-1505.e14. doi: 10.1016/j.cell.2022.03.008. Epub 2022 Apr 1. PubMed 35366417.
Backbone
  Vector backbone: pRCVS6H
  Vector type: Yeast Expression
  Selectable markers: Hygromycin
Growth in bacteria
  Bacterial resistance: Ampicillin, 100 μg/mL
  Growth temperature: 37°C
  Growth strain: BL21
  Copy number: Low Copy
Gene/Insert
  Gene/Insert name: GFP
  Species: Synthetic
  Cloning method: Gibson Cloning
Terms and licenses: Academic/Nonprofit Terms; Industry Terms: Not Available to Industry
How to cite: YP21 was a gift from Farren Isaacs (Addgene plasmid # 199962 ; http://n2t.net/addgene:199962 ; RRID:Addgene_199962)
