[The description below was written by a language model from this plasmid's Addgene catalogue record and pLannotate feature annotations shown in this document.]
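Description:
YP21 is a yeast/E. coli shuttle vector of about 5.7 kb, built on the pRCVS6H backbone, that expresses a green fluorescent reporter from a synthetic yeast promoter designated number 21. In E. coli it replicates from a ColE1/pMB1-type origin and is selected with ampicillin through the β-lactamase gene and its native promoter; a fragment of the pBR322 bom region is also detected. The catalogue lists the plasmid as low copy, whereas the automated annotation labels the origin as a high-copy type, and the record does not resolve this difference. In Saccharomyces cerevisiae, fragments of the CEN4 centromere and ARS1 replication origin should give stable, low-copy episomal maintenance. Selection there relies on the hphMX6 cassette, which confers hygromycin resistance and ends in the Ashbya gossypii TEF terminator.

The reporter is catalogued simply as a synthetic GFP inserted by Gibson cloning. The feature annotation matches this open reading frame to mUkG, a constitutively fluorescent green protein derived from a Sarcophyton soft coral, so the "GFP" label may be generic. The coding sequence is followed by the yeast CYC1 transcription terminator. The synthetic promoter itself is not annotated; it presumably lies in the short unannotated stretch just upstream of the reporter, next to a T7 promoter that sits at the end of the linearised record and so also points toward the reporter across the circular junction. The record does not say whether the T7 promoter has a role in the design. The plasmid appears to be one of a numbered series in which fluorescence reports promoter strength, coming from work on synthetic genetic elements for expression across different host organisms.
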