Features (pLannotate 1.2.2; 11 found; start..end, strand, type, name):
    199..867     +  CDS            mUkG: mUkG is a basic (constitutively fluorescent) green fluorescent protein published in 2008, derived from Sarcophyton sp.. It has moderate acid sensitivity.
    922..1111    +  terminator     CYC1 terminator: S. cerevisiae CYC1; transcription terminator for CYC1
   1351..2926    +  gene           hphMX6: yeast selectable marker conferring hygromycin resistance
   2729..2926    +  terminator     TEF terminator: Ashbya gossypii TEF terminator
   3041..3629    -  rep_origin     ori: high-copy-number ColE1/pMB1/pBR322/pUC origin of replication
   3800..4660    -  CDS            AmpR: β-lactamase; bla; confers resistance to ampicillin, carbenicillin, and related antibiotics
   4661..4765    -  promoter       AmpR promoter: bla
   4792..4842    +  misc_feature   bom (fragment): basis of mobility region from pBR322
   4971..5140    -  misc_feature   CEN4 (fragment): S. cerevisiae CEN4 centromere
   5141..5567    +  rep_origin     ARS1 (fragment): S. cerevisiae autonomously replicating sequence ARS1
   5673..5691    +  promoter       T7 promoter: promoter for bacteriophage T7 RNA polymerase
>Addgene plasmid #199962 | YP21 | addgene full sequence | sequence record 405037 | Addgene NGS Result
TCGCATAAGGACTATTAACCGCGCCGGGGGCGGTGGCTCAACGGCACAGAGGGGCTAGCATGTGACAAGA
TTCCTTCGTAAAACTTCTTTCTCAGTATAAAAGAACGATCTACCGACTGTTTCGCAGAGGGCCTTTTTAT
ATAACCAATTTCAATATTTTTAAGTAAGTAACTTAAAGAGGAGAAAGGTACCATGGTCAGTGTCATCAAA
GAAGAAATGAAGATCAAGTTGCACATGGAAGGTAACGTTAATGGTCATGCCTTTGTTATTGAAGGTGATG
GTAAAGGTAAACCATACGATGGTACTCAAACTTTGAACTTGACTGTCAAAGAAGGTGCTCCATTGCCATT
CTCTTACGATATTTTGACTAACGCCTTCCAATACGGTAATAGAGCTTTTACTAAGTACCCAGCCGATATC
CCAGATTACTTTAAGCAAACTTTTCCAGAAGGTTACTCCTGGGAAAGAACTATGTCTTACGAAGATAACG
CTATCTGCAACGTCAGATCCGAAATTTCTATGGAAGGTGATTGCTTCATCTACAAGATCAGATTCGATGG
TAAGAACTTTCCACCAAATGGTCCAGTCATGCAAAAAAAGACTTTGAAGTGGGAACCATCCACCGAAATG
ATGTATGTTAGAGATGGTTTCTTGATGGGTGATGTCAATATGGCTTTGTTGTTGGAAGGTGGTGGTCATC
ATAGATGTGATTTCAAGACTTCTTACAAGGCCAAGAAGGTTGTTCAATTGCCAGATGCTCATAAGATCGA
TCACAGAATCGAAATCTTGTCCCACGATAGAGATTACTCCAAGGTTAAGTTGTACGAAAACGCTGTTGCT
AGAAACTCTTTGTTGCCATCTCAAGCTTCTAAGTAACATGTAATTAGTTATGTCACGCTTACATTCACGC
CCTCCCCCCACATCCGCTCTAACCGAAAAGGAAGGAGTTAGACAACCTGAAGTCTAGGTCCCTATTTATT
TTTTTATAGTTATGTTAGTATTAAGAACGTTATTTATATTTCAAATTTTTCTTTTTTTTCTGTACAGACG
CGTGTACGCATGTAACATTATACTGAAAACCTTGCTTGAGAAGGTTTTGGGACGCTCGAAGGCTTTGTGG
AGGTCGACACGAGCGACTGAGTTCGGACGTCACGACATGCCTGGATATCGTGCACCGCTCGTGCACTGAC
GTCATGATCGACGAGTCGCACAGAGGCCTCTGACACTGACTCGACCTGACTAGCGTCGAGCAGTGACGAC
CTGCCCGGGCACAGCAACTGTGCCACTCGTCTGATCCGTCGTCCCATCGGCTGAATCGATGCCTCGTCCC
CGCCGGGTCACCCGGCCAGCGACATGGAGGCCCAGAATACCCTCCTTGACAGTCTTGACGTGCGCAGCTC
AGGGGCATGATGTGACTGTCGCCCGTACATTTAGCCCATACATCCCCATGTATAATCATTTGCATCCATA
CATTTTGATGGCCGCACGGCGCGAAGCAAAAATTACGGCACCTCGCTGCAGACCTGCGAGCAGGGAAACG
CTCCCCTCACAGACGCGTTGAATTGTCCCCACGCCGCGCCCCTGTAGAGAAATATAAAAGGTTAGGATTT
GCCACTGAGGTTCTTCTTTCATATACTTCCTTTTAAAATCTTGCTAGGATACAGTTCTCACATCACATCC
GAACATAAACAACCATGGGTAAAAAGCCTGAACTCACCGCGACGTCTGTCGAGAAGTTTCTGATCGAAAA
GTTCGACAGCGTCTCCGACCTGATGCAGCTCTCGGAGGGCGAAGAATCTCGTGCTTTCAGCTTCGATGTA
GGAGGGCGTGGATATGTCCTGCGGGTAAATAGCTGCGCCGATGGTTTCTACAAAGATCGTTATGTTTATC
GGCACTTTGCATCGGCCGCGCTCCCGATTCCGGAAGTGCTTGACATTGGGGAGTTCAGCGAGAGCCTGAC
CTATTGCATCTCCCGCCGTGCACAGGGTGTCACGTTGCAAGACCTGCCTGAAACCGAACTGCCCGCTGTT
CTGCAGCCGGTCGCGGAGGCCATGGATGCGATCGCTGCGGCCGATCTTAGCCAGACGAGCGGGTTCGGCC
CATTCGGACCGCAAGGAATCGGTCAATACACTACATGGCGTGATTTCATATGCGCGATTGCTGATCCCCA
TGTGTATCACTGGCAAACTGTGATGGACGACACCGTCAGTGCGTCCGTCGCGCAGGCTCTCGATGAGCTG
ATGCTTTGGGCCGAGGACTGCCCCGAAGTCCGGCACCTCGTGCACGCGGATTTCGGCTCCAACAATGTCC
TGACGGACAATGGCCGCATAACAGCGGTCATTGACTGGAGCGAGGCGATGTTCGGGGATTCCCAATACGA
GGTCGCCAACATCTTCTTCTGGAGGCCGTGGTTGGCTTGTATGGAGCAACAGACGCGCTACTTCGAGCGG
AGGCATCCGGAGCTTGCAGGATCGCCGCGGCTCCGGGCGTATATGCTCCGCATTGGTCTTGACCAACTCT
ATCAGAGCTTGGTTGACGGCAATTTCGATGATGCAGCTTGGGCGCAGGGTCGATGCGACGCAATCGTCCG
ATCCGGAGCCGGGACTGTCGGGCGTACACAAATCGCCCGCAGAAGCGCGGCCGTCTGGACCGATGGCTGT
GTAGAAGTACTCGCCGATAGTGGAAACCGACGCCCCAGCACTCGTCCGAGGGCAAAGGAATAATCAGTAC
TGACAATAAAAAGATTCTTGTTTTCAAGAACTTGTCATTTGTATAGTTTTTTTATATTGTAGTTGTTCTA
TTTTAATCAAATGTTAGCGTGATTTATATTTTTTTTCGCCTCGACATCATCTGCCCAGATGCGAAGTTAA
GTGCGCAGAAAGTAATATCATGCGTCAATCGTATGTGAATGCTGGTCGCTATACTGCTATCGATGTGGCA
GTGCGTCCAGCTCAGTCAGACTCAGTCCTGGTGTCGTCAGCCTGTGAGCAAAAGGCCAGCAAAAGGCCAG
GAACCGTAAAAAGGCCGCGTTGCTGGCGTTTTTCCATAGGCTCCGCCCCCCTGACGAGCATCACAAAAAT
CGACGCTCAAGTCAGAGGTGGCGAAACCCGACAGGACTATAAAGATACCAGGCGTTTCCCCCTGGAAGCT
CCCTCGTGCGCTCTCCTGTTCCGACCCTGCCGCTTACCGGATACCTGTCCGCCTTTCTCCCTTCGGGAAG
CGTGGCGCTTTCTCATAGCTCACGCTGTAGGTATCTCAGTTCGGTGTAGGTCGTTCGCTCCAAGCTGGGC
TGTGTGCACGAACCCCCCGTTCAGCCCGACCGCTGCGCCTTATCCGGTAACTATCGTCTTGAGTCCAACC
CGGTAAGACACGACTTATCGCCACTGGCAGCAGCCACTGGTAACAGGATTAGCAGAGCGAGGTATGTAGG
CGGTGCTACAGAGTTCTTGAAGTGGTGGCCTAACTACGGCTACACTAGAAGAACAGTATTTGGTATCTGC
GCTCTGCTGAAGCCAGTTACCTTCGGAAAAAGAGTTGGTAGCTCTTGATCCGGCAAACAAACCACCGCTG
GTAGCGGTGGTTTTTTTGTTTGCAAGCAGCAGATTACGCGCAGAAAAAAAGGATCTCAAGAAGATCCTTT
GATCTTTTCTACGGGGTCTGACGCTCAGTGGAACGAAAACTCACGTTAAGGGATTTTGGTCATGAGATTA
TCAAAAAGGATCTTCACCTAGATCCTTTTAAATTAAAAATGAAGTTTTAAATCAATCTAAAGTATATATG
AGTAAACTTGGTCTGACAGTTACCAATGCTTAATCAGTGAGGCACCTATCTCAGCGATCTGTCTATTTCG
TTCATCCATAGTTGCCTGACTCCCCGTCGTGTAGATAACTACGATACGGGAGGGCTTACCATCTGGCCCC
AGTGCTGCAATGATACCGCGAGACCCACGCTCACCGGCTCCAGATTTATCAGCAATAAACCAGCCAGCCG
GAAGGGCCGAGCGCAGAAGTGGTCCTGCAACTTTATCCGCCTCCATCCAGTCTATTAATTGTTGCCGGGA
AGCTAGAGTAAGTAGTTCGCCAGTTAATAGTTTGCGCAACGTTGTTGCCATTGCTACAGGCATCGTGGTG
TCACGCTCGTCGTTTGGTATGGCTTCATTCAGCTCCGGTTCCCAACGATCAAGGCGAGTTACATGATCCC
CCATGTTGTGCAAAAAAGCGGTTAGCTCCTTCGGTCCTCCGATCGTTGTCAGAAGTAAGTTGGCCGCAGT
GTTATCACTCATGGTTATGGCAGCACTGCATAATTCTCTTACTGTCATGCCATCCGTAAGATGCTTTTCT
GTGACTGGTGAGTACTCAACCAAGTCATTCTGAGAATAGTGTATGCGGCGACCGAGTTGCTCTTGCCCGG
CGTCAATACGGGATAATACCGCGCCACATAGCAGAACTTTAAAAGTGCTCATCATTGGAAAACGTTCTTC
GGGGCGAAAACTCTCAAGGATCTTACCGCTGTTGAGATCCAGTTCGATGTAACCCACTCGTGCACCCAAC
TGATCTTCAGCATCTTTTACTTTCACCAGCGTTTCTGGGTGAGCAAAAACAGGAAGGCAAAATGCCGCAA
AAAAGGGAATAAGGGCGACACGGAAATGTTGAATACTCATACTCTTCCTTTTTCAATATTATTGAAGCAT
TTATCAGGGTTATTGTCTCATGAGCGGATACATATTTGAATGTATTTAGAAAAATAAACAAATAGGGGTT
CCGCGCACATTTCCCCGAAAAGTGCCACCTGATGCGGTGTGAAATACCGCACAGATGCGTAAGGAGAAAA
TACCGCATCAGGGTCAGTCACAGTGGAGCCTAGCACTCACTCAGCGTGACGGCTCAGAGCAGAATTCACG
AGCCAGAAATAGTAACTTTTGCCTAAATCACAAATTGCAAAATTTAATTGCTTGCAAAAGGTCACATGCT
TATAATCAACTTTTTTAAAAATTTAAAATACTTTTTTATTTTTTATTTTTAAACATAAATGAAATAATTT
ATTTATTGTTTATGATTACCGAAACATAAAACCTGCTCAAGAAAAAGAAACTGTTTTGTCCTTGGAAAAA
AAGCACTACCTAGGAGCGGCCAAAATGCCGGCTTACATTTTATGTTAGCTGGTGGACTGACGCCAGAAAA
TGTTGGTGATGCGCTTAGATTAAATGGCGTTATTGGTGTTGATGTAAGCGGAGGTGTGGAGACAAATGGT
GTAAAAGACTCTAACAAAATAGCAAATTTCGTCAAAAATGCTAAGAAATAGGTTATTACTGAGTAGTATT
TATTTAAGTATTGTTTGTGCACTTGCCTGCAAGCCTTTTGAAAAGCAAGCATAAAAGATCTAAACATAAA
ATCTGTAAAATAACAAGATGTAAAGATAATGCTAAATCATTTGGCTTTTTGATTGATTGTACAGGAAAAT
ATACATCGCAGGGGGTTGACTTTTACCATTTCACCGCAATGGAATTAAACTTGTTGAAGAGAATGTTCAC
AGGCGCATACGCTACAATGACCCGATTCTTGCTAGCCGAATTCCAGTCAGGCTGCTAGCACCAGAGCTAC
GTGACCGCAGGACTAGCTCCAGCTGAGCGACACGCGAACAGGTGTAGAGTCAGTCGTGCTGCAAGGTCGC
ACTAATACGACTCACTATAGGG
