>Addgene plasmid #199962 | YP21 | depositor partial sequence | sequence record 387776 | Promoter Sequence
TCGCATAAGGACTATTAACCGCGCCGGGGGCGGTGGCTCAACGGCACAGAGGGGCTAGCATGTGACAAGA
TTCCTTCGTAAAACTTCTTTCTCAGTATAAAAGAACGATCTACCGACTGTTTCGCAGAGGGCCTTTTTAT
ATAACCAATTTCAATATTTTTAAGTAAGTAA
